Addgene plasmid #1244: 7090 pNOTAG Hsp104 N728A
Depositing lab: Susan Lindquist. Depositing organization: Whitehead Institute for Biomedical Research. Publication: Hsp104 catalyzes formation and elimination of self-replicating Sup35 prion conformers. Shorter J, Lindquist S. Science 2004 Jun 18;304(5678):1793-7. Epub 2004 May 20. 10.1126/science.1098007 PubMed 15155912.
Backbone
  Vector backbone: pNOTAG
  Backbone size w/o insert (bp): 6526
  Vector type: Bacterial Expression
Growth in bacteria
  Bacterial resistance: Ampicillin, 100 μg/mL
  Growth temperature: 37°C
  Growth strain: DH5alpha
  Copy number: High Copy
Gene/Insert
  Gene/Insert name: Hsp104 (N728A) (alt name: Hsp104)
  Species: S. cerevisiae (budding yeast)
  Insert size (bp): 2996
  Mutation: N728A
  Entrez Gene: HSP104 (a.k.a. YLL026W)
  Cloning method: Restriction Enzyme; 5′ cloning site nde1 (not destroyed); 3′ cloning site apa1 (not destroyed)
  Sequencing primers: 5′ n/a
Resource information
  A portion of this plasmid was derived from a plasmid made by: Doug Hattendorf
Terms and licenses: Academic/Nonprofit Terms; Industry Terms: Not Available to Industry
How to cite: 7090 pNOTAG Hsp104 N728A was a gift from Susan Lindquist (Addgene plasmid # 1244 ; http://n2t.net/addgene:1244 ; RRID:Addgene_1244)
