[The description below was written by a language model from this plasmid's Addgene catalogue record.]
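Description:
7090 pNOTAG Hsp104 N728A is a bacterial expression plasmid built on the pNOTAG backbone (about 6.5 kb without insert) and carrying the Saccharomyces cerevisiae HSP104 gene (YLL026W) with an asparagine-to-alanine substitution at residue 728. The roughly 3 kb insert was placed between NdeI and ApaI sites, both of which remain intact, so the coding region can be excised or exchanged. The plasmid is maintained at high copy in standard E. coli cloning strains and selected with ampicillin. The record does not state the promoter driving expression, the origin of replication, or any other regulatory elements, and no feature table is available to confirm them. The backbone name suggests that the protein is produced without an affinity tag, but the record lists no tag information either way.

Hsp104 is a hexameric AAA+ protein disaggregase from budding yeast with two nucleotide-binding domains, and it is required for the propagation of yeast prions such as the Sup35-based [PSI+] element. Residue 728 lies in the second nucleotide-binding domain, and substitutions of this kind are generally used to perturb ATP hydrolysis at that site, although the record itself does not describe the functional effect of N728A. The associated publication concerns the ability of Hsp104 to both catalyse formation of, and eliminate, self-replicating Sup35 prion conformers. This construct is therefore most plausibly used to produce recombinant mutant Hsp104 in bacteria for purification and in vitro biochemical comparison with the wild-type protein.
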