>Addgene plasmid #1244 | 7090 pNOTAG Hsp104 N728A | addgene partial sequence | sequence record 16504 | 1244 with T7
TGCGNCATTCCCTCTGAATATTTTGTTTACTTTAAGAAGGAGATATACATATGAACGACCAAACGCAATT
TACAGAAAGGGCTCTAACGATTTTGACGTTGGCTCAAAAATTGGCTTCGGATCATCAACATCCACAATTA
CAACCTATACATATTCTAGCTGCCTTCATTGAAACGCCAGAAGATGGATCAGTCCCTTACCTACAGAATC
TAATTGAGAAGGGCCGTTACGACTATGATCTTTTCAAGAAAGTGGTTAATAGAAATCTAGTAAGAATTCC
TCAACAGCAACCTGCACCTGCGGAGATAACTCCAAGTTATGCTTTGGGGAAAGTCCTTCAAGACGCTGCT
AAGATTCAAAAACAACAGAAGGACTCATTTATAGCGCAAGACCATATATTGTTTGCTCTATTCAATGATT
CGTCTATTCAGCAAATATTTAAGGAAGCTCAAGTAGATATTGAGGCCATCAAGCAACAAGCTCTTGAACT
TCGTGGTAACACTAGAATTGACTCTCGTGGCGCTGATACGAACACACCTTTGGAATATTTATCAAAGTCC
TG
